Addgene plasmid #62653: pJexpress414_OmpA171_WTnoGirdles
Purpose: Wild-type OmpA with aromatic girdle residues replaced by leucine
Depositing lab: Timothy Whitehead. Depositing organization: Michigan State University. Publication: Computational redesign of the lipid-facing surface of the outer membrane protein OmpA. Stapleton JA, Whitehead TA, Nanda V. Proc Natl Acad Sci U S A. 2015 Jul 21. pii: 201501836. 10.1073/pnas.1501836112 PubMed 26199411.
Backbone
  Vector backbone: pJexpress414
  Backbone manufacturer: DNA2.0
  Backbone size w/o insert (bp): 4000
  Total vector size (bp): 4625
  Vector type: Bacterial Expression, Synthetic Biology
Growth in bacteria
  Bacterial resistance: Ampicillin, 100 μg/mL
  Growth temperature: 37°C
  Growth strain: XL1 Blue
  Copy number: High Copy
Gene/Insert
  Gene/Insert name: OmpA_noGirdles
  Species: Synthetic
  Insert size (bp): 642
  Mutation: Aromatic girdle residues mutated to Leu (W7, W15, Y43, F51, Y55, W57, Y85, F123, Y129, Y141, W143, but not Y168 or F170)
  Promoter: T7
  Tag / fusion protein: FlAsH (C terminal on insert); 6His (C terminal on insert)
  Cloning method: Unknown
  Sequencing primers: 5′ pTF 5′-CTCGAAAATAATAAAGGGAAAATCAG-3′; 3′ pTR 5′-TGGTAGTGTGGGGACTC-3′
Terms and licenses: Academic/Nonprofit Terms; Industry Terms: Not Available to Industry
How to cite: pJexpress414_OmpA171_WTnoGirdles was a gift from Timothy Whitehead (Addgene plasmid # 62653 ; http://n2t.net/addgene:62653 ; RRID:Addgene_62653)
