[The description below was written by a language model from this plasmid's Addgene catalogue record.]
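Description:
pJexpress414_OmpA171_WTnoGirdles is a bacterial expression plasmid built on the commercial pJexpress414 backbone, a high-copy vector propagated in E. coli under ampicillin selection. The total construct is about 4.6 kb, of which roughly 640 bp is a synthetic insert. No feature table accompanies the record, so the origin of replication, any repressor or operator elements and the terminator are not stated. The cloning method is also unrecorded.

The insert, OmpA_noGirdles, encodes a variant of the outer membrane protein OmpA. The "171" in the name suggests the transmembrane beta-barrel domain of about 171 residues, although the record does not spell this out. The sequence is otherwise wild type, but the aromatic "girdle" residues have been replaced by leucine. These are the tryptophan, tyrosine and phenylalanine side chains that typically form bands at the membrane–water interfaces of a beta-barrel. The substituted positions are W7, W15, Y43, F51, Y55, W57, Y85, F123, Y129, Y141 and W143, while Y168 and F170 were left unchanged.

Expression is driven by a T7 promoter, so it requires a host that supplies T7 RNA polymerase. The protein carries two C-terminal tags. One is a FlAsH tag, a tetracysteine motif that binds biarsenical fluorescent dyes for specific labelling, and the other is a 6xHis tag for metal-affinity purification or detection.

The plasmid comes from a study on computational redesign of the lipid-facing surface of OmpA. There it plausibly serves as a comparison variant for testing how the aromatic girdles contribute to expression, folding or membrane insertion of the barrel.
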