>Addgene plasmid #62653 | pJexpress414_OmpA171_WTnoGirdles | depositor partial sequence | sequence record 103131 | OmpA_noGirdles ORF
ATGAAAAAGACCGCTATCGCGATTGCAGTGGCACTGGCTGGTTTCGCTACCGTAGCGCAGGCCGCGCCGA
ACGACAACACCTTGTATACTGGTGCTAAACTGGGCTTGTCCCAGTACCATGATACTGGTTTCATCAATAA
TAATGGCCCGACCCATGAAAACCAACTGGGCGCTGGTGCTTTTGGTGGTTTGCAGGTTAACCCGTATGTT
GGCTTGGAAATGGGTTTGGACTTGTTAGGTCGTATGCCGTATAAAGGCAGCGTTGAAAACGGTGCATATA
AAGCTCAGGGCGTTCAACTGACCGCTAAACTGGGTTTGCCAATCACTGACGACCTGGATATCTATACTCG
TCTGGGTGGCATGGTATGGCGTGCAGATACTAAATCCAACGTTTATGGTAAAAACCACGATACCGGCGTT
TCTCCGGTCTTGGCTGGCGGTGTTGAGTTGGCGATCACTCCTGAAATCGCTACCCGTCTGGAATTGCAGT
TGACCAATAATATCGGTGACGCGCATACCATCTACCCATACGATGTTCCAGATTACGCTGGCACTCGTCC
GGATAACGGCATGCTGAGCCTGGGTGTTTCCTACCGTTTCGGTTGTTGCCCTGGTTGCTGTCACCATCAC
CACCATCACTAA
