>Addgene plasmid #62653 | pJexpress414_OmpA171_WTnoGirdles | addgene partial sequence | sequence record 114054 | T7 5'-TAATACGACTCACTATAGGG-3'
TTTGTTTACTTTTAGGAGATAAAACATATGAAAAAGACCGCAATCGCCATCGCAGTGGCACTGGCTGGTT
TCGCTACCGTAGCGCAGGCCGCGCCGAACGACAACACCTTGTATACTGGTGCTAAACTGGGCTTGTCCCA
GTACCATGATACTGGTTTCATCAATAATAATGGCCCGACCCATGAAAACCAACTGGGCGCTGGTGCTTTT
GGTGGTTTGCAGGTTAACCCGTATGTTGGCTTGGAAATGGGTTTGGACTTGTTAGGTCGTATGCCGTATA
AAGGCAGCGTTGAAAACGGTGCATATAAAGCTCAGGGCGTTCAACTGACCGCTAAACTGGGTTTGCCAAT
CACTGACGACCTGGATATCTATACTCGTCTGGGTGGCATGGTATGGCGTGCAGATACTAAATCCAACGTT
TATGGTAAAAACCACGATACCGGCGTTTCTCCGGTCTTGGCTGGCGGTGTTGAGTTGGCGATCACTCCTG
AAATCGCTACCCGTCTGGAATTGCAGTTGACCAATAATATCGGTGACGCGCATACCATCTACCCATACGA
TGTTCCAGATTACGCTGGCACTCGTCCGGATAACGGCATGCTGAGCCTGGGTGTTTCCTACCGTTTCGGT
TGTTGCCCTGGTTGCTGTCACCATCACCACCATCACTAAAAGCTTCCCCCTAGCATAACCCCTTGGGGCC
TCTAAACGGGTCTTGAGGGGTTTTTTGCCCCTGAGACGCGTCAATCGAGTTCGTACCTAAGGGCGACACC
CCATAATTAGCCCGGGCGAAAGGCCCAGTCTTTCGACTGAGCCTTTCGTTTTATTTGATGCCTGGCAGTT
CCCTACTCTCGCATGGGGAGTCCCCACACTACCATCGGCG
